Addgene plasmid #75569: MYO3B gRNA (BRDN0001145445)
Purpose: 3rd generation lentiviral gRNA plasmid targeting human MYO3B
Depositing lab: John Doench & David Root. Depositing organization: Broad Institute. Publication: Optimized sgRNA design to maximize activity and minimize off-target effects of CRISPR-Cas9. Doench JG, Fusi N, Sullender M, Hegde M, Vaimberg EW, Donovan KF, Smith I, Tothova Z, Wilen C, Orchard R, Virgin HW, Listgarten J, Root DE. Nat Biotechnol. 2016 Jan 18. doi: 10.1038/nbt.3437. PubMed 26780180.
Backbone
  Vector backbone: lentiGuide-Puro
  Backbone manufacturer: Zhang Lab (Addgene plasmid # 52963)
  Vector type: Mammalian Expression, Lentiviral, CRISPR
  Selectable markers: Puromycin
Growth in bacteria
  Bacterial resistance: Ampicillin, 100 μg/mL
  Growth temperature: 37°C
  Growth strain: DH5alpha
  Copy number: High Copy
Gene/Insert
  Gene/Insert name: MYO3B (alt names: MYO3B; NM_001083615.3)
  gRNA/shRNA sequence: AGGGCTAATGCACAGAACAG
  Species: H. sapiens (human)
  Entrez Gene: MYO3B
  Promoter: hU6
  Cloning method: Unknown
  Sequencing primers: 5′ U6-F; 3′ pS2-R
Terms and licenses: Academic/Nonprofit Terms; Industry Terms: Not Available to Industry
Depositor comments: The gRNA was designed to target the following Genbank reference sequence(s): NM_001083615.3,NM_138995.4. Note that this plasmid does NOT contain Cas9. It should be used in conjunction with lentiCas9-Blast (Addgene #52962) or otherwise with cell lines already expressing Cas9. Browse the full kinome gRNA library at http://www.addgene.org/pooled-library/broadgpp-human-kinome/ or visit http://www.broadinstitute.org/rnai/public/ for detailed protocols and information.
How to cite: MYO3B gRNA (BRDN0001145445) was a gift from John Doench & David Root (Addgene plasmid # 75569 ; http://n2t.net/addgene:75569 ; RRID:Addgene_75569)
