[The description below was written by a language model from this plasmid's Addgene catalogue record and pLannotate feature annotations shown in this document.]
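Description:
MYO3B gRNA (BRDN0001145445) is a third-generation lentiviral CRISPR guide plasmid built on the lentiGuide-Puro backbone, carrying a single guide RNA directed against human MYO3B (myosin IIIB). The guide was designed against two MYO3B reference transcripts and belongs to a human kinome gRNA collection. In bacteria the plasmid is maintained at high copy through a ColE1/pUC-type origin and selected with ampicillin via the β-lactamase gene. An f1 origin, an SV40 origin and remnants of lac and T7/T3 cloning-vector sequence are also annotated in the backbone.

The lentiviral transfer cassette begins with an RSV promoter fused to a truncated HIV-1 5' LTR, which drives genomic RNA production in packaging cells without Tat. It is followed by the Ψ packaging signal with a partial gag sequence and then the Rev response element for Rev-dependent nuclear export. It ends in a self-inactivating ΔU3 3' LTR followed by an SV40 polyadenylation signal. Within this unit, a human U6 RNA polymerase III promoter transcribes the MYO3B-targeting spacer joined to the Streptococcus pyogenes Cas9 gRNA scaffold. A cPPT/CTS element, which aids nuclear import of the viral genome, lies immediately downstream of the scaffold. A separate EF-1α core promoter with its intron A drives puromycin N-acetyltransferase for selection of transduced mammalian cells, and a WPRE downstream enhances transcript expression.

The plasmid does not encode Cas9, so it is meant to be used together with a separate Cas9 lentiviral vector or in cells that already express Cas9. In that setting it is suited to knocking out or disrupting MYO3B in human cells.
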