Features (pLannotate 1.2.2; 29 found; start..end, strand, type, name):
     14..80      +  CDS            small t antigen (fragment): SV40 (simian virus 40) small t antigen
    106..317     +  promoter       EF-1α core promoter: core promoter for human elongation factor EF-1α
    318..1256    +  intron         EF-1α intron A: intron upstream of the start codon of human EF-1α
   1278..1877    +  CDS            PuroR (fragment): puromycin N-acetyltransferase; pac from Streptomyces; confers resistance to puromycin
   1893..2481    +  misc_feature   WPRE: woodchuck hepatitis virus posttranscriptional regulatory element
   2532..2551    +  misc_feature   cPPT/CTS (fragment): central polypurine tract and central termination sequence of HIV-1
   2553..2786    +  LTR            3' LTR (ΔU3): self-inactivating 3' long terminal repeat (LTR) from HIV-1
   2864..2985    +  polyA_signal   SV40 poly(A) signal: SV40 polyadenylation signal
   3025..3160    +  rep_origin     SV40 ori: SV40 origin of replication
   3181..3199    -  promoter       T7 promoter: promoter for bacteriophage T7 RNA polymerase
   3207..3362    +  CDS            lacZα (fragment): LacZα fragment of β-galactosidase; lacZ fragment
   3367..3795    +  rep_origin     f1 ori (sequence partly withheld): f1 bacteriophage origin of replication; arrow indicates direction of (+) strand synthesis
   3848..3952    +  promoter       AmpR promoter: bla
   3953..4813    +  CDS            AmpR: β-lactamase; bla; confers resistance to ampicillin, carbenicillin, and related antibiotics
   4984..5572    +  rep_origin     ori: high-copy-number ColE1/pMB1/pBR322/pUC origin of replication
   5755..5847    +  CDS            lacI (fragment): lac repressor; lacI; The lac repressor binds to the lac operator to inhibit transcription in E. coli. This inhibition can be relieved by adding lactose or isopropyl-β-D-thiogalactopyranoside (IPTG).
   5860..5881    +  protein_bind   CAP binding site: CAP binding activates transcription in the presence of cAMP. E. coli catabolite activator protein
   5896..5926    +  promoter       lac promoter: promoter for the E. coli lac operon
   5934..5950    +  protein_bind   lac operator: The lac repressor binds to the lac operator to inhibit transcription in E. coli. This inhibition can be relieved by adding lactose or isopropyl-β-D-thiogalactopyranoside (IPTG). lac repressor encoded by lacI
   5995..6013    +  promoter       T3 promoter: promoter for bacteriophage T3 RNA polymerase
   6041..6267    +  promoter       RSV promoter: Rous sarcoma virus enhancer/promoter
   6268..6448    +  LTR            5' LTR (truncated): truncated 5' long terminal repeat (LTR) from HIV-1
   6495..6620    +  misc_feature   HIV-1 Ψ: packaging signal of human immunodeficiency virus type 1
   6604..6967    +  CDS            HIV-1 gag (fragment): gag protein from human immunodeficiency virus 1; gag
   7113..7346    +  misc_feature   RRE: The Rev response element (RRE) of HIV-1 allows for Rev-dependent mRNA export from the nucleus to the cytoplasm.
   7723..7749    +  CDS            Rev (fragment): human immunodeficiency virus 1 (HIV-1) Rev protein; rev; enhances nuclear export of unspliced and incompletely spliced viral mRNAs
   7753..7993    +  promoter       U6 promoter: RNA polymerase III promoter for human U6 snRNA
   8023..8098    +  misc_RNA       gRNA scaffold: guide RNA scaffold for the Streptococcus pyogenes CRISPR/Cas9 system
   8154..8271    +  misc_feature   cPPT/CTS: central polypurine tract and central termination sequence of HIV-1
>Addgene plasmid #75569 | MYO3B gRNA (BRDN0001145445) | addgene full sequence | sequence record 188974 | Addgene Assembled Sequence
CCCGGGTGCAAAGATGGATAAAGTTTTAAACAGAGAGGAATCTTTGCAGCTAATGGACCTTCTAGGTCTT
GAAAGGAGTGGGAATTGGCTCCGGTGCCCGTCAGTGGGCAGAGCGCACATCGCCCACAGTCCCCGAGAAG
TTGGGGGGAGGGGTCGGCAATTGATCCGGTGCCTAGAGAAGGTGGCGCGGGGTAAACTGGGAAAGTGATG
TCGTGTACTGGCTCCGCCTTTTTCCCGAGGGTGGGGGAGAACCGTATATAAGTGCAGTAGTCGCCGTGAA
CGTTCTTTTTCGCAACGGGTTTGCCGCCAGAACACAGGTAAGTGCCGTGTGTGGTTCCCGCGGGCCTGGC
CTCTTTACGGGTTATGGCCCTTGCGTGCCTTGAATTACTTCCACCTGGCTGCAGTACGTGATTCTTGATC
CCGAGCTTCGGGTTGGAAGTGGGTGGGAGAGTTCGAGGCCTTGCGCTTAAGGAGCCCCTTCGCCTCGTGC
TTGAGTTGAGGCCTGGCCTGGGCGCTGGGGCCGCCGCGTGCGAATCTGGTGGCACCTTCGCGCCTGTCTC
GCTGCTTTCGATAAGTCTCTAGCCATTTAAAATTTTTGATGACCTGCTGCGACGCTTTTTTTCTGGCAAG
ATAGTCTTGTAAATGCGGGCCAAGATCTGCACACTGGTATTTCGGTTTTTGGGGCCGCGGGCGGCGACGG
GGCCCGTGCGTCCCAGCGCACATGTTCGGCGAGGCGGGGCCTGCGAGCGCGGCCACCGAGAATCGGACGG
GGGTAGTCTCAAGCTGGCCGGCCTGCTCTGGTGCCTGGCCTCGCGCCGCCGTGTATCGCCCCGCCCTGGG
CGGCAAGGCTGGCCCGGTCGGCACCAGTTGCGTGAGCGGAAAGATGGCCGCTTCCCGGCCCTGCTGCAGG
GAGCTCAAAATGGAGGACGCGGCGCTCGGGAGAGCGGGCGGGTGAGTCACCCACACAAAGGAAAAGGGCC
TTTCCGTCCTCAGCCGTCGCTTCATGTGACTCCACGGAGTACCGGGCGCCGTCCAGGCACCTCGATTAGT
TCTCGAGCTTTTGGAGTACGTCGTCTTTAGGTTGGGGGGAGGGGTTTTATGCGATGGAGTTTCCCCACAC
TGAGTGGGTGGAGACTGAAGTTAGGCCAGCTTGGCACTTGATGTAATTCTCCTTGGAATTTGCCCTTTTT
GAGTTTGGATCTTGGTTCATTCTCAAGCCTCAGACAGTGGTTCAAAGTTTTTTTCTTCCATTTCAGGTGT
CGTGACGTACGGCCACCATGACCGAGTACAAGCCCACGGTGCGCCTCGCCACCCGCGACGACGTCCCCAG
GGCCGTACGCACCCTCGCCGCCGCGTTCGCCGACTACCCCGCCACGCGCCACACCGTCGATCCGGACCGC
CACATCGAGCGGGTCACCGAGCTGCAAGAACTCTTCCTCACGCGCGTCGGGCTCGACATCGGCAAGGTGT
GGGTCGCGGACGACGGCGCCGCCGTGGCGGTCTGGACCACGCCGGAGAGCGTCGAAGCGGGGGCGGTGTT
CGCCGAGATCGGCCCGCGCATGGCCGAGTTGAGCGGTTCCCGGCTGGCCGCGCAGCAACAGATGGAAGGC
CTCCTGGCGCCGCACCGGCCCAAGGAGCCCGCGTGGTTCCTGGCCACCGTCGGAGTCTCGCCCGACCACC
AGGGCAAGGGTCTGGGCAGCGCCGTCGTGCTCCCCGGAGTGGAGGCGGCCGAGCGCGCCGGGGTGCCCGC
CTTCCTGGAGACCTCCGCGCCCCGCAACCTCCCCTTCTACGAGCGGCTCGGCTTCACCGTCACCGCCGAC
GTCGAGGTGCCCGAAGGACCGCGCACCTGGTGCATGACCCGCAAGCCCGGTGCCTGAACGCGTTAAGTCG
ACAATCAACCTCTGGATTACAAAATTTGTGAAAGATTGACTGGTATTCTTAACTATGTTGCTCCTTTTAC
GCTATGTGGATACGCTGCTTTAATGCCTTTGTATCATGCTATTGCTTCCCGTATGGCTTTCATTTTCTCC
TCCTTGTATAAATCCTGGTTGCTGTCTCTTTATGAGGAGTTGTGGCCCGTTGTCAGGCAACGTGGCGTGG
TGTGCACTGTGTTTGCTGACGCAACCCCCACTGGTTGGGGCATTGCCACCACCTGTCAGCTCCTTTCCGG
GACTTTCGCTTTCCCCCTCCCTATTGCCACGGCGGAACTCATCGCCGCCTGCCTTGCCCGCTGCTGGACA
GGGGCTCGGCTGTTGGGCACTGACAATTCCGTGGTGTTGTCGGGGAAATCATCGTCCTTTCCTTGGCTGC
TCGCCTGTGTTGCCACCTGGATTCTGCGCGGGACGTCCTTCTGCTACGTCCCTTCGGCCCTCAATCCAGC
GGACCTTCCTTCCCGCGGCCTGCTGCCGGCTCTGCGGCCTCTTCCGCGTCTTCGCCTTCGCCCTCAGACG
AGTCGGATCTCCCTTTGGGCCGCCTCCCCGCGTCGACTTTAAGACCAATGACTTACAAGGCAGCTGTAGA
TCTTAGCCACTTTTTAAAAGAAAAGGGGGGACTGGAAGGGCTAATTCACTCCCAACGAAGACAAGATCTG
CTTTTTGCTTGTACTGGGTCTCTCTGGTTAGACCAGATCTGAGCCTGGGAGCTCTCTGGCTAACTAGGGA
ACCCACTGCTTAAGCCTCAATAAAGCTTGCCTTGAGTGCTTCAAGTAGTGTGTGCCCGTCTGTTGTGTGA
CTCTGGTAACTAGAGATCCCTCAGACCCTTTTAGTCAGTGTGGAAAATCTCTAGCAGTACGTATAGTAGT
TCATGTCATCTTATTATTCAGTATTTATAACTTGCAAAGAAATGAATATCAGAGAGTGAGAGGAACTTGT
TTATTGCAGCTTATAATGGTTACAAATAAAGCAATAGCATCACAAATTTCACAAATAAAGCATTTTTTTC
ACTGCATTCTAGTTGTGGTTTGTCCAAACTCATCAATGTATCTTATCATGTCTGGCTCTAGCTATCCCGC
CCCTAACTCCGCCCATCCCGCCCCTAACTCCGCCCAGTTCCGCCCATTCTCCGCCCCATGGCTGACTAAT
TTTTTTTATTTATGCAGAGGCCGAGGCCGCCTCGGCCTCTGAGCTATTCCAGAAGTAGTGAGGAGGCTTT
TTTGGAGGCCTAGGGACGTACCCAATTCGCCCTATAGTGAGTCGTATTACGCGCGCTCACTGGCCGTCGT
TTTACAACGTCGTGACTGGGAAAACCCTGGCGTTACCCAACTTAATCGCCTTGCAGCACATCCCCCTTTC
GCCAGCTGGCGTAATAGCGAAGAGGCCCGCACCGATCGCCCTTCCCAACAGTTGCGCAGCCTGAATGGCG
AATGGG
[124 nt withheld, positions 3367-3490]
C
[91 nt withheld, positions 3492-3582]
A
[49 nt withheld, positions 3584-3632]
CCTTTGACGTTGGAGTCCACGTTCTTT
[37 nt withheld, positions 3660-3696]
ACCCTATCTCGGTCTATTCTTTTGATTTATAAGGGATTTTGCCGATTTCGGCCTATTGGTTAAAAAATGA
GCTGATTTAACAAAAATTTAACGCGAATTTTAACAAAATATTAACGCTTACAATTTAGGTGGCACTTTTC
GGGGAAATGTGCGCGGAACCCCTATTTGTTTATTTTTCTAAATACATTCAAATATGTATCCGCTCATGAG
ACAATAACCCTGATAAATGCTTCAATAATATTGAAAAAGGAAGAGTATGAGTATTCAACATTTCCGTGTC
GCCCTTATTCCCTTTTTTGCGGCATTTTGCCTTCCTGTTTTTGCTCACCCAGAAACGCTGGTGAAAGTAA
AAGATGCTGAAGATCAGTTGGGTGCACGAGTGGGTTACATCGAACTGGATCTCAACAGCGGTAAGATCCT
TGAGAGTTTTCGCCCCGAAGAACGTTTTCCAATGATGAGCACTTTTAAAGTTCTGCTATGTGGCGCGGTA
TTATCCCGTATTGACGCCGGGCAAGAGCAACTCGGTCGCCGCATACACTATTCTCAGAATGACTTGGTTG
AGTACTCACCAGTCACAGAAAAGCATCTTACGGATGGCATGACAGTAAGAGAATTATGCAGTGCTGCCAT
AACCATGAGTGATAACACTGCGGCCAACTTACTTCTGACAACGATCGGAGGACCGAAGGAGCTAACCGCT
TTTTTGCACAACATGGGGGATCATGTAACTCGCCTTGATCGTTGGGAACCGGAGCTGAATGAAGCCATAC
CAAACGACGAGCGTGACACCACGATGCCTGTAGCAATGGCAACAACGTTGCGCAAACTATTAACTGGCGA
ACTACTTACTCTAGCTTCCCGGCAACAATTAATAGACTGGATGGAGGCGGATAAAGTTGCAGGACCACTT
CTGCGCTCGGCCCTTCCGGCTGGCTGGTTTATTGCTGATAAATCTGGAGCCGGTGAGCGTGGGTCTCGCG
GTATCATTGCAGCACTGGGGCCAGATGGTAAGCCCTCCCGTATCGTAGTTATCTACACGACGGGGAGTCA
GGCAACTATGGATGAACGAAATAGACAGATCGCTGAGATAGGTGCCTCACTGATTAAGCATTGGTAACTG
TCAGACCAAGTTTACTCATATATACTTTAGATTGATTTAAAACTTCATTTTTAATTTAAAAGGATCTAGG
TGAAGATCCTTTTTGATAATCTCATGACCAAAATCCCTTAACGTGAGTTTTCGTTCCACTGAGCGTCAGA
CCCCGTAGAAAAGATCAAAGGATCTTCTTGAGATCCTTTTTTTCTGCGCGTAATCTGCTGCTTGCAAACA
AAAAAACCACCGCTACCAGCGGTGGTTTGTTTGCCGGATCAAGAGCTACCAACTCTTTTTCCGAAGGTAA
CTGGCTTCAGCAGAGCGCAGATACCAAATACTGTTCTTCTAGTGTAGCCGTAGTTAGGCCACCACTTCAA
GAACTCTGTAGCACCGCCTACATACCTCGCTCTGCTAATCCTGTTACCAGTGGCTGCTGCCAGTGGCGAT
AAGTCGTGTCTTACCGGGTTGGACTCAAGACGATAGTTACCGGATAAGGCGCAGCGGTCGGGCTGAACGG
GGGGTTCGTGCACACAGCCCAGCTTGGAGCGAACGACCTACACCGAACTGAGATACCTACAGCGTGAGCT
ATGAGAAAGCGCCACGCTTCCCGAAGGGAGAAAGGCGGACAGGTATCCGGTAAGCGGCAGGGTCGGAACA
GGAGAGCGCACGAGGGAGCTTCCAGGGGGAAACGCCTGGTATCTTTATAGTCCTGTCGGGTTTCGCCACC
TCTGACTTGAGCGTCGATTTTTGTGATGCTCGTCAGGGGGGCGGAGCCTATGGAAAAACGCCAGCAACGC
GGCCTTTTTACGGTTCCTGGCCTTTTGCTGGCCTTTTGCTCACATGTTCTTTCCTGCGTTATCCCCTGAT
TCTGTGGATAACCGTATTACCGCCTTTGAGTGAGCTGATACCGCTCGCCGCAGCCGAACGACCGAGCGCA
GCGAGTCAGTGAGCGAGGAAGCGGAAGAGCGCCCAATACGCAAACCGCCTCTCCCCGCGCGTTGGCCGAT
TCATTAATGCAGCTGGCACGACAGGTTTCCCGACTGGAAAGCGGGCAGTGAGCGCAACGCAATTAATGTG
AGTTAGCTCACTCATTAGGCACCCCAGGCTTTACACTTTATGCTTCCGGCTCGTATGTTGTGTGGAATTG
TGAGCGGATAACAATTTCACACAGGAAACAGCTATGACCATGATTACGCCAAGCGCGCAATTAACCCTCA
CTAAAGGGAACAAAAGCTGGAGCTGCAAGCTTAATGTAGTCTTATGCAATACTCTTGTAGTCTTGCAACA
TGGTAACGATGAGTTAGCAACATGCCTTACAAGGAGAGAAAAAGCACCGTGCATGCCGATTGGTGGAAGT
AAGGTGGTACGATCGTGCCTTATTAGGAAGGCAACAGACGGGTCTGACATGGATTGGACGAACCACTGAA
TTGCCGCATTGCAGAGATATTGTATTTAAGTGCCTAGCTCGATACATAAACGGGTCTCTCTGGTTAGACC
AGATCTGAGCCTGGGAGCTCTCTGGCTAACTAGGGAACCCACTGCTTAAGCCTCAATAAAGCTTGCCTTG
AGTGCTTCAAGTAGTGTGTGCCCGTCTGTTGTGTGACTCTGGTAACTAGAGATCCCTCAGACCCTTTTAG
TCAGTGTGGAAAATCTCTAGCAGTGGCGCCCGAACAGGGACTTGAAAGCGAAAGGGAAACCAGAGGAGCT
CTCTCGACGCAGGACTCGGCTTGCTGAAGCGCGCACGGCAAGAGGCGAGGGGCGGCGACTGGTGAGTACG
CCAAAAATTTTGACTAGCGGAGGCTAGAAGGAGAGAGATGGGTGCGAGAGCGTCAGTATTAAGCGGGGGA
GAATTAGATCGCGATGGGAAAAAATTCGGTTAAGGCCAGGGGGAAAGAAAAAATATAAATTAAAACATAT
AGTATGGGCAAGCAGGGAGCTAGAACGATTCGCAGTTAATCCTGGCCTGTTAGAAACATCAGAAGGCTGT
AGACAAATACTGGGACAGCTACAACCATCCCTTCAGACAGGATCAGAAGAACTTAGATCATTATATAATA
CAGTAGCAACCCTCTATTGTGTGCATCAAAGGATAGAGATAAAAGACACCAAGGAAGCTTTAGACAAGAT
AGAGGAAGAGCAAAACAAAAGTAAGACCACCGCACAGCAAGCGGCCGCTGATCTTCAGACCTGGAGGAGG
AGATATGAGGGACAATTGGAGAAGTGAATTATATAAATATAAAGTAGTAAAAATTGAACCATTAGGAGTA
GCACCCACCAAGGCAAAGAGAAGAGTGGTGCAGAGAGAAAAAAGAGCAGTGGGAATAGGAGCTTTGTTCC
TTGGGTTCTTGGGAGCAGCAGGAAGCACTATGGGCGCAGCGTCAATGACGCTGACGGTACAGGCCAGACA
ATTATTGTCTGGTATAGTGCAGCAGCAGAACAATTTGCTGAGGGCTATTGAGGCGCAACAGCATCTGTTG
CAACTCACAGTCTGGGGCATCAAGCAGCTCCAGGCAAGAATCCTGGCTGTGGAAAGATACCTAAAGGATC
AACAGCTCCTGGGGATTTGGGGTTGCTCTGGAAAACTCATTTGCACCACTGCTGTGCCTTGGAATGCTAG
TTGGAGTAATAAATCTCTGGAACAGATTTGGAATCACACGACCTGGATGGAGTGGGACAGAGAAATTAAC
AATTACACAAGCTTAATACACTCCTTAATTGAAGAATCGCAAAACCAGCAAGAAAAGAATGAACAAGAAT
TATTGGAATTAGATAAATGGGCAAGTTTGTGGAATTGGTTTAACATAACAAATTGGCTGTGGTATATAAA
ATTATTCATAATGATAGTAGGAGGCTTGGTAGGTTTAAGAATAGTTTTTGCTGTACTTTCTATAGTGAAT
AGAGTTAGGCAGGGATATTCACCATTATCGTTTCAGACCCACCTCCCAACCCCGAGGGGACCCAGAGAGG
GCCTATTTCCCATGATTCCTTCATATTTGCATATACGATACAAGGCTGTTAGAGAGATAATTAGAATTAA
TTTGACTGTAAACACAAAGATATTAGTACAAAATACGTGACGTAGAAAGTAATAATTTCTTGGGTAGTTT
GCAGTTTTAAAATTATGTTTTAAAATGGACTATCATATGCTTACCGTAACTTGAAAGTATTTCGATTTCT
TGGCTTTATATATCTTGTGGAAAGGACGAAACACCGAGGGCTAATGCACAGAACAGGTTTTAGAGCTAGA
AATAGCAAGTTAAAATAAGGCTAGTCCGTTATCAACTTGAAAAAGTGGCACCGAGTCGGTGCTTTTTTAA
GCTTGGCGTAACTAGATCTTGAGACAAATGGCAGTATTCATCCACAATTTTAAAAGAAAAGGGGGGATTG
GGGGGTACAGTGCAGGGGAAAGAATAGTAGACATAATAGCAACAGACATACAAACTAAAGAATTACAAAA
ACAAATTACAAAAATTCAAAATTTTCGGGTTTATTACAGGGACAGCAGAGATCCACTTTGGCGCCGGCTC
GAGGGGG
