>Addgene plasmid #75569 | MYO3B gRNA (BRDN0001145445) | depositor partial sequence | sequence record 143029 | Target Sequence
AGGGCTAATGCACAGAACAG
