>Addgene plasmid #75569 | MYO3B gRNA (BRDN0001145445) | addgene partial sequence | sequence record 148734 | hU6-F 5'-GAGGGCCTATTTCCCATGATT-3'
ATTAGAATTAATTTGACTGTAAACACAAAGATATTAGTACAAAATACGTGACGTAGAAAGTAATAATTTC
TTGGGTAGTTTGCAGTTTTAAAATTATGTTTTAAAATGGACTATCATATGCTTACCGTAACTTGAAAGTA
TTTCGATTTCTTGGCTTTATATATCTTGTGGAAAGGACGAAACACCGAGGGCTAATGCACAGAACAGGTT
TTAGAGCTAGAAATAGCAAGTTAAAATAAGGCTAGTCCGTTATCAACTTGAAAAAGTGGCACCGAGTCGG
TGCTTTTTTAAGCTTGGCGTAACTAGATCTTGAGACAAATGGCAGTATTCATCCACAATTTTAAAAGAAA
AGGGGGGATTGGGGGGTACAGTGCAGGGGAAAGAATAGTAGACATAATAGCAACAGACATACAAACTAAA
GAATTACAAAAACAAATTACAAAAATTCAAAATTTTCGGGTTTATTACAGGGACAGCAGAGATCCACTTT
GGCGCCGGCTCGAGGGGGCCCGGGTGCAAAGATGGATAAAGTTTTAAACAGAGAGGAATCTTTGCAGCTA
ATGGACCTTCTAGGTCTTGAAAGGAGTGGGAATTGGCTCCGGTGCCCGTCAGTGGGCAGAGCGCACATCG
CCCACAGTCCCCGAGAAGTTGGGGGGAGGGGTCGGCAATTGATCCGGTGCCTAGAGAAGGTGGCGCGGGG
TAAACTGGGAAAGTGATGTCGTGTACTGGCTCCGCCTTTT
